>Addgene plasmid #78754 | pcDNA3-FLAG/MKRN1(110-482) | addgene full sequence | sequence record 149943 | Addgene assembled sequence
GACGGATCGGGAGATCTCCCGATCCCCTATGGTCGACTCTCAGTACAATCTGCTCTGATGCCGCATAGTT
AAGCCAGTATCTGCTCCCTGCTTGTGTGTTGGAGGTCGCTGAGTAGTGCGCGAGCAAAATTTAAGCTACA
ACAAGGCAAGGCTTGACCGACAATTGCATGAAGAATCTGCTTAGGGTTAGGCGTTTTGCGCTGCTTCGCG
ATGTACGGGCCAGATATACGCGTTGACATTGATTATTGACTAGTTATTAATAGTAATCAATTACGGGGTC
ATTAGTTCATAGCCCATATATGGAGTTCCGCGTTACATAACTTACGGTAAATGGCCCGCCTGGCTGACCG
CCCAACGACCCCCGCCCATTGACGTCAATAATGACGTATGTTCCCATAGTAACGCCAATAGGGACTTTCC
ATTGACGTCAATGGGTGGACTATTTACGGTAAACTGCCCACTTGGCAGTACATCAAGTGTATCATATGCC
AAGTACGCCCCCTATTGACGTCAATGACGGTAAATGGCCCGCCTGGCATTATGCCCAGTACATGACCTTA
TGGGACTTTCCTACTTGGCAGTACATCTACGTATTAGTCATCGCTATTACCATGGTGATGCGGTTTTGGC
AGTACATCAATGGGCGTGGATAGCGGTTTGACTCACGGGGATTTCCAAGTCTCCACCCCATTGACGTCAA
TGGGAGTTTGTTTTGGCACCAAAATCAACGGGACTTTCCAAAATGTCGTAACAACTCCGCCCCATTGACG
CAAATGGGCGGTAGGCGTGTACGGTGGGAGGTCTATATAAGCAGAGCTCTCTGGCTAACTAGAGAACCCA
CTGCTTACTGGCTTATCGAAATTAATACGACTCACTATAGGGAGACCCAAGCTTGCCGCCACCATGGATT
ACAAGGATGACGACGATAAGAGCGCGGGCGGATCCGAATTCATGAAACCATTGAAACAGGAAGAAGCAAC
TGCTACAGAGCTAACTACAAAGTCATCCCTTGCTGCTTCCTCAAGTCTCTCATCGATAGTTGGACCACTT
GTTGAAATGAATACAGGCGAAGCTGAGTCAAGAAATTCAAACTTTGCAACTGTAGGAGCAGGTTCAGAGG
ACTGGGTGAATGCTATTGAGTTTGTTCCTGGGCAACCCTACTGTGGCCGTACTGCGCCTTCCTGCACTGA
AGCACCCCTGCAGGGCTCAGTGACCAAGGAAGAATCAGAGAAAGAGCAAACCGCCGTGGAGACAAAGAAG
CAGCTGTGCCCCTATGCTGCAGTGGGAGAGTGCCGATACGGGGAGAACTGTGTGTATCTCCACGGAGATT
CTTGTGACATGTGTGGGCTGCAGGTCCTGCATCCAATGGATGCTGCCCAGAGATCGCAGCATATCAAATC
GTGCATTGAGGCCCATGAGAAGGACATGGAGCTCTCATTTGCCGTGCAGCGCAGCAAGGACATGGTGTGT
GGGATCTGCATGGAGGTGGTCTATGAGAAAGCCAACCCCAGTGAGCGCCGCTTCGGGATCCTCTCCAACT
GCAACCACACCTACTGTCTCAAGTGCATTCGCAAGTGGAGGAGTGCTAAGCAATTTGAGAGCAAGATCAT
AAAGTCCTGCCCAGAATGCCGGATCACATCTAACTTTGTCATTCCAAGTGAGTACTGGGTGGAGGAGAAA
GAAGAGAAGCAGAAACTCATTCTGAAATACAAGGAGGCAATGAGCAACAAGGCGTGCAGGTATTTTGATG
AAGGACGTGGGAGCTGCCCATTTGGAGGGAACTGTTTTTACAAGCATGCGTACCCTGATGGCCGTAGAGA
GGAGCCACAGAGACAGAAAGTGGGAACATCAAGCAGATACCGGGCCCAACGAAGGAACCACTTCTGGGAA
CTCATTGAGGAAAGAGAGAACAGCAACCCCTTTGACAACGATGAAGAAGAGGTTGTCACCTTTGAGCTGG
GCGAGATGTTGCTTATGCTTTTGGCTGCAGGTGGGGACGACGAACTAACAGACTCTGAAGATGAGTGGGA
CTTGTTTCATGATGAGCTGGAAGATTTTTATGACTTGGATCTATAGCTCGAGCATGCATCTAGAGGGCCC
TATTCTATAGTGTCACCTAAATGCTAGAGCTCGCTGATCAGCCTCGACTGTGCCTTCTAGTTGCCAGCCA
TCTGTTGTTTGCCCCTCCCCCGTGCCTTCCTTGACCCTGGAAGGTGCCACTCCCACTGTCCTTTCCTAAT
AAAATGAGGAAATTGCATCGCATTGTCTGAGTAGGTGTCATTCTATTCTGGGGGGTGGGGTGGGGCAGGA
CAGCAAGGGGGAGGATTGGGAAGACAATAGCAGGCATGCTGGGGATGCGGTGGGCTCTATGGCTTCTGAG
GCGGAAAGAACCAGCTGGGGCTCTAGGGGGTATCCCC
[124 nt withheld, positions 2418-2541]
C
[32 nt withheld, positions 2543-2574]
CA
[57 nt withheld, positions 2577-2633]
A
[49 nt withheld, positions 2635-2683]
CCTTTGACGTTGGAGTCCACGTTCTTT
[37 nt withheld, positions 2711-2747]
ACCCTATCTCGGTCTATTCTTTTGATTTATAAGGGATTTTGGGGATTTCGGCCTATTGGTTAAAAAATGA
GCTGATTTAACAAAAATTTAACGCGAATTAATTCTGTGGAATGTGTGTCAGTTAGGGTGTGGAAAGTCCC
CAGGCTCCCCAGGCAGGCAGAAGTATGCAAAGCATGCATCTCAATTAGTCAGCAACCAGGTGTGGAAAGT
CCCCAGGCTCCCCAGCAGGCAGAAGTATGCAAAGCATGCATCTCAATTAGTCAGCAACCATAGTCCCGCC
CCTAACTCCGCCCATCCCGCCCCTAACTCCGCCCAGTTCCGCCCATTCTCCGCCCCATGGCTGACTAATT
TTTTTTATTTATGCAGAGGCCGAGGCCGCCTCTGCCTCTGAGCTATTCCAGAAGTAGTGAGGAGGCTTTT
TTGGAGGCCTAGGCTTTTGCAAAAAGCTCCCGGGAGCTTGTATATCCATTTTCGGATCTGATCAAGAGAC
AGGATGAGGATCGTTTCGCATGATTGAACAAGATGGATTGCACGCAGGTTCTCCGGCCGCTTGGGTGGAG
AGGCTATTCGGCTATGACTGGGCACAACAGACAATCGGCTGCTCTGATGCCGCCGTGTTCCGGCTGTCAG
CGCAGGGGCGCCCGGTTCTTTTTGTCAAGACCGACCTGTCCGGTGCCCTGAATGAACTGCAGGACGAGGC
AGCGCGGCTATCGTGGCTGGCCACGACGGGCGTTCCTTGCGCAGCTGTGCTCGACGTTGTCACTGAAGCG
GGAAGGGACTGGCTGCTATTGGGCGAAGTGCCGGGGCAGGATCTCCTGTCATCTCACCTTGCTCCTGCCG
AGAAAGTATCCATCATGGCTGATGCAATGCGGCGGCTGCATACGCTTGATCCGGCTACCTGCCCATTCGA
CCACCAAGCGAAACATCGCATCGAGCGAGCACGTACTCGGATGGAAGCCGGTCTTGTCGATCAGGATGAT
CTGGACGAAGAGCATCAGGGGCTCGCGCCAGCCGAACTGTTCGCCAGGCTCAAGGCGCGCATGCCCGACG
GCGAGGATCTCGTCGTGACCCATGGCGATGCCTGCTTGCCGAATATCATGGTGGAAAATGGCCGCTTTTC
TGGATTCATCGACTGTGGCCGGCTGGGTGTGGCGGACCGCTATCAGGACATAGCGTTGGCTACCCGTGAT
ATTGCTGAAGAGCTTGGCGGCGAATGGGCTGACCGCTTCCTCGTGCTTTACGGTATCGCCGCTCCCGATT
CGCAGCGCATCGCCTTCTATCGCCTTCTTGACGAGTTCTTCTGAGCGGGACTCTGGGGTTCGAAATGACC
GACCAAGCGACGCCCAACCTGCCATCACGAGATTTCGATTCCACCGCCGCCTTCTATGAAAGGTTGGGCT
TCGGAATCGTTTTCCGGGACGCCGGCTGGATGATCCTCCAGCGCGGGGATCTCATGCTGGAGTTCTTCGC
CCACCCCAACTTGTTTATTGCAGCTTATAATGGTTACAAATAAAGCAATAGCATCACAAATTTCACAAAT
AAAGCATTTTTTTCACTGCATTCTAGTTGTGGTTTGTCCAAACTCATCAATGTATCTTATCATGTCTGTA
TACCGTCGACCTCTAGCTAGAGCTTGGCGTAATCATGGTCATAGCTGTTTCCTGTGTGAAATTGTTATCC
GCTCACAATTCCACACAACATACGAGCCGGAAGCATAAAGTGTAAAGCCTGGGGTGCCTAATGAGTGAGC
TAACTCACATTAATTGCGTTGCGCTCACTGCCCGCTTTCCAGTCGGGAAACCTGTCGTGCCAGCTGCATT
AATGAATCGGCCAACGCGCGGGGAGAGGCGGTTTGCGTATTGGGCGCTCTTCCGCTTCCTCGCTCACTGA
CTCGCTGCGCTCGGTCGTTCGGCTGCGGCGAGCGGTATCAGCTCACTCAAAGGCGGTAATACGGTTATCC
ACAGAATCAGGGGATAACGCAGGAAAGAACATGTGAGCAAAAGGCCAGCAAAAGGCCAGGAACCGTAAAA
AGGCCGCGTTGCTGGCGTTTTTCCATAGGCTCCGCCCCCCTGACGAGCATCACAAAAATCGACGCTCAAG
TCAGAGGTGGCGAAACCCGACAGGACTATAAAGATACCAGGCGTTTCCCCCTGGAAGCTCCCTCGTGCGC
TCTCCTGTTCCGACCCTGCCGCTTACCGGATACCTGTCCGCCTTTCTCCCTTCGGGAAGCGTGGCGCTTT
CTCAATGCTCACGCTGTAGGTATCTCAGTTCGGTGTAGGTCGTTCGCTCCAAGCTGGGCTGTGTGCACGA
ACCCCCCGTTCAGCCCGACCGCTGCGCCTTATCCGGTAACTATCGTCTTGAGTCCAACCCGGTAAGACAC
GACTTATCGCCACTGGCAGCAGCCACTGGTAACAGGATTAGCAGAGCGAGGTATGTAGGCGGTGCTACAG
AGTTCTTGAAGTGGTGGCCTAACTACGGCTACACTAGAAGGACAGTATTTGGTATCTGCGCTCTGCTGAA
GCCAGTTACCTTCGGAAAAAGAGTTGGTAGCTCTTGATCCGGCAAACAAACCACCGCTGGTAGCGGTGGT
TTTTTTGTTTGCAAGCAGCAGATTACGCGCAGAAAAAAAGGATCTCAAGAAGATCCTTTGATCTTTTCTA
CGGGGTCTGACGCTCAGTGGAACGAAAACTCACGTTAAGGGATTTTGGTCATGAGATTATCAAAAAGGAT
CTTCACCTAGATCCTTTTAAATTAAAAATGAAGTTTTAAATCAATCTAAAGTATATATGAGTAAACTTGG
TCTGACAGTTACCAATGCTTAATCAGTGAGGCACCTATCTCAGCGATCTGTCTATTTCGTTCATCCATAG
TTGCCTGACTCCCCGTCGTGTAGATAACTACGATACGGGAGGGCTTACCATCTGGCCCCAGTGCTGCAAT
GATACCGCGAGACCCACGCTCACCGGCTCCAGATTTATCAGCAATAAACCAGCCAGCCGGAAGGGCCGAG
CGCAGAAGTGGTCCTGCAACTTTATCCGCCTCCATCCAGTCTATTAATTGTTGCCGGGAAGCTAGAGTAA
GTAGTTCGCCAGTTAATAGTTTGCGCAACGTTGTTGCCATTGCTACAGGCATCGTGGTGTCACGCTCGTC
GTTTGGTATGGCTTCATTCAGCTCCGGTTCCCAACGATCAAGGCGAGTTACATGATCCCCCATGTTGTGC
AAAAAAGCGGTTAGCTCCTTCGGTCCTCCGATCGTTGTCAGAAGTAAGTTGGCCGCAGTGTTATCACTCA
TGGTTATGGCAGCACTGCATAATTCTCTTACTGTCATGCCATCCGTAAGATGCTTTTCTGTGACTGGTGA
GTACTCAACCAAGTCATTCTGAGAATAGTGTATGCGGCGACCGAGTTGCTCTTGCCCGGCGTCAATACGG
GATAATACCGCGCCACATAGCAGAACTTTAAAAGTGCTCATCATTGGAAAACGTTCTTCGGGGCGAAAAC
TCTCAAGGATCTTACCGCTGTTGAGATCCAGTTCGATGTAACCCACTCGTGCACCCAACTGATCTTCAGC
ATCTTTTACTTTCACCAGCGTTTCTGGGTGAGCAAAAACAGGAAGGCAAAATGCCGCAAAAAAGGGAATA
AGGGCGACACGGAAATGTTGAATACTCATACTCTTCCTTTTTCAATATTATTGAAGCATTTATCAGGGTT
ATTGTCTCATGAGCGGATACATATTTGAATGTATTTAGAAAAATAAACAAATAGGGGTTCCGCGCACATT
TCCCCGAAAAGTGCCACCTGACGTC
Features (pLannotate 1.2.2; 22 found; start..end, strand, type, name):
     36..80      -  misc_feature   bom (fragment): basis of mobility region from pBR322
    235..614     +  enhancer       CMV enhancer: human cytomegalovirus immediate early enhancer
    615..818     +  promoter       CMV promoter: human cytomegalovirus (CMV) immediate early promoter
    814..847     +  LTR            5' LTR (truncated) (fragment): truncated 5' long terminal repeat (LTR) from HIV-1
    863..881     +  promoter       T7 promoter: promoter for bacteriophage T7 RNA polymerase
    907..931     +  CDS            3xFLAG (fragment): three tandem FLAG® epitope tags
    955..2073    +  CDS            MKRN1 (fragment): MKRN1_HUMAN - Also known as RNF61. Experimental evidence at protein level: Swiss-Prot protein existence level 1. E3 ubiquitin ligase catalyzing the covalent attachment of ubiquitin moieties onto substrate proteins. These substrates include FILIP1, p53/TP53, CDKN1A and TERT. Keeps cells alive by suppressing p53/TP53 under normal conditions, but stimulates apoptosis by repressing CDKN1A under stress conditions. Acts as a negative regulator of telomerase. Has negative and positive effects on RNA polymerase II- dependent transcription. From Homo sapiens (Human).
   2104..2122    -  promoter       SP6 promoter: promoter for bacteriophage SP6 RNA polymerase
   2148..2372    +  polyA_signal   bGH poly(A) signal: bovine growth hormone polyadenylation signal
   2376..2397    +  promoter       SV40 promoter (fragment): SV40 enhancer and early promoter
   2418..2846    +  rep_origin     f1 ori (sequence partly withheld): f1 bacteriophage origin of replication; arrow indicates direction of (+) strand synthesis
   2860..3190    +  promoter       SV40 promoter: SV40 enhancer and early promoter
   3257..4048    +  CDS            neo: KKA2_KLEPN - Also known as kan, nptII. Experimental evidence at protein level: Swiss-Prot protein existence level 1. Resistance to kanamycin, neomycin, paromomycin, ribostamycin, butirosin and gentamicin B. From Klebsiella pneumoniae.
   4072..4230    +  CDS            ble (fragment): BLE_KLEPN - Experimental evidence at protein level: Swiss-Prot protein existence level 1. Binding protein with a strong affinity to the bleomycin family of antibiotics. Binds to CL990; an antimitotic-antibiotic compound. From Klebsiella pneumoniae.
   4225..4346    +  polyA_signal   SV40 poly(A) signal: SV40 polyadenylation signal
   4419..4435    -  protein_bind   lac operator: The lac repressor binds to the lac operator to inhibit transcription in E. coli. This inhibition can be relieved by adding lactose or isopropyl-β-D-thiogalactopyranoside (IPTG). lac repressor encoded by lacI
   4443..4473    -  promoter       lac promoter: promoter for the E. coli lac operon
   4488..4509    -  protein_bind   CAP binding site: CAP binding activates transcription in the presence of cAMP. E. coli catabolite activator protein
   4522..4614    -  CDS            lacI (fragment): lac repressor; lacI; The lac repressor binds to the lac operator to inhibit transcription in E. coli. This inhibition can be relieved by adding lactose or isopropyl-β-D-thiogalactopyranoside (IPTG).
   4797..5385    -  rep_origin     ori: high-copy-number ColE1/pMB1/pBR322/pUC origin of replication
   5556..6416    -  CDS            AmpR: β-lactamase; bla; confers resistance to ampicillin, carbenicillin, and related antibiotics
   6417..6521    -  promoter       AmpR promoter: bla
