[The description below was written by a language model from this plasmid's Addgene catalogue record and pLannotate feature annotations shown in this document.]
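Description:
pcDNA3-FLAG/MKRN1(110-482) is a 6,552 nt mammalian expression plasmid built on a pcDNA3-FLAG backbone and designed to overexpress an N-terminally truncated form of human MKRN1 (also called RNF61) in mammalian cells. It is maintained in E. coli at high copy through a ColE1/pUC-type origin and selected with ampicillin via the β-lactamase gene and its own promoter. An f1 origin is also present, which can support single-stranded DNA production. For selection in mammalian cells, the backbone carries a neomycin phosphotransferase gene driven by the SV40 enhancer/early promoter and terminated by an SV40 polyadenylation signal, the arrangement normally used for G418 selection of stable transfectants.

The expression cassette consists of the human cytomegalovirus immediate-early enhancer and promoter, a FLAG epitope supplied by the backbone, the MKRN1 coding fragment, and the bovine growth hormone polyadenylation signal. The annotation matches only a short fragment of a 3xFLAG element, consistent with a single FLAG tag at the N terminus of the insert. T7 and SP6 phage promoters flank the insert, as is usual for pcDNA3, and could be used for in vitro transcription. The insert encodes residues 110-482 of MKRN1, so the first 109 amino acids are missing. The restriction sites used for cloning are not recorded. MKRN1 is an E3 ubiquitin ligase whose substrates include p53 and p21 (CDKN1A). This deletion construct comes from work on how MKRN1 differentially regulates those two proteins in cell cycle arrest and apoptosis. It is suited to expressing a FLAG-detectable truncation for domain mapping, interaction or ubiquitination studies, though the record itself states only overexpression as the purpose.
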