Addgene plasmid #78754: pcDNA3-FLAG/MKRN1(110-482)
Purpose: To overexpress MKRN1(110-482) in Mammalian Cells
Depositing lab: Jaewhan Song. Depositing organization: Yonsei University. Publication: Differential regulation of p53 and p21 by MKRN1 E3 ligase controls cell cycle arrest and apoptosis. Lee EW, Lee MS, Camus S, Ghim J, Yang MR, Oh W, Ha NC, Lane DP, Song J. EMBO J. 2009 Jul 22;28(14):2100-13. doi: 10.1038/emboj.2009.164. Epub 2009 Jun 18. PubMed 19536131.
Backbone
  Vector backbone: pcDNA3-FLAG
  Vector type: Mammalian Expression
Growth in bacteria
  Bacterial resistance: Ampicillin, 100 μg/mL
  Growth temperature: 37°C
  Growth strain: DH5alpha
  Copy number: High Copy
Gene/Insert
  Gene/Insert name: MKRN1
  Species: H. sapiens (human)
  Mutation: 110-482
  Entrez Gene: MKRN1 (a.k.a. RNF61)
  Promoter: CMV
  Tag / fusion protein: FLAG (N terminal on backbone)
  Cloning method: Restriction Enzyme; 5′ cloning site unknown (unknown if destroyed); 3′ cloning site unknown (unknown if destroyed)
  Sequencing primers: 5′ CMV-F; 3′ BGHrev
Terms and licenses: Academic/Nonprofit Terms; Industry Terms: Not Available to Industry
How to cite: pcDNA3-FLAG/MKRN1(110-482) was a gift from Jaewhan Song (Addgene plasmid # 78754 ; http://n2t.net/addgene:78754 ; RRID:Addgene_78754)
