>Addgene plasmid #78754 | pcDNA3-FLAG/MKRN1(110-482) | addgene partial sequence | sequence record 149941 | CMV-F 5'-CGCAAATGGGCGGTAGGCGTG-3'
ACTAGAGAACCCACTGCTTACTGGCTTATCGAAATTAATACGACTCACTATAGGGAGACCCAAGCTTGCC
GCCACCATGGATTACAAGGATGACGACGATAAGAGCGCGGGCGGATCCGAATTCATGAAACCATTGAAAC
AGGAAGAAGCAACTGCTACAGAGCTAACTACAAAGTCATCCCTTGCTGCTTCCTCAAGTCTCTCATCGAT
AGTTGGACCACTTGTTGAAATGAATACAGGCGAAGCTGAGTCAAGAAATTCAAACTTTGCAACTGTAGGA
GCAGGTTCAGAGGACTGGGTGAATGCTATTGAGTTTGTTCCTGGGCAACCCTACTGTGGCCGTACTGCGC
CTTCCTGCACTGAAGCACCCCTGCAGGGCTCAGTGACCAAGGAAGAATCAGAGAAAGAGCAAACCGCCGT
GGAGACAAAGAAGCAGCTGTGCCCCTATGCTGCAGTGGGAGAGTGCCGATACGGGGAGAACTGTGTGTAT
CTCCACGGAGATTCTTGTGACATGTGTGGGCTGCAGGTCCTGCATCCAATGGATGCTGCCCAGAGATCGC
AGCATATCAAATCGTGCATTGAGGCCCATGAGAAGGACATGGAGCTCTCATTTGCCGTGCAGCGCAGCAA
GGACATGGTGTGTGGGATCTGCATGGAGGTGGTCTATGAGAAAGCCAACCCCAGTGAGCGCCGCTTCGGG
ATCCTCTCCAACTGCAACCACACCTACTGTCTCAAGTGCATTCGCAAGTGGAGGAGTGCTAAGCAATTTG
AGAGCAAGATCATAAAGTCCTGCCCAGAATGCCGGATCACATCTAACTTTGTCATTCCAAGTGAGTACTG
GGTGGAGGAGAAAGAAGAGAAGCAGAAACTCATTCTGAAATAC
