>Addgene plasmid #78754 | pcDNA3-FLAG/MKRN1(110-482) | addgene partial sequence | sequence record 149942 | BGH-rev 5'-TAGAAGGCACAGTCGAGG-3'
CTATAGAATAGGGCCCTCTAGATGCATGCTCGAGCTATAGATCCAAGTCATAAAAATCTTCCAGCTCATC
ATGAAACAAGTCCCACTCATCTTCAGAGTCTGTTAGTTCGTCGTCCCCACCTGCAGCCAAAAGCATAAGC
AACATCTCGCCCAGCTCAAAGGTGACAACCTCTTCTTCATCGTTGTCAAAGGGGTTGCTGTTCTCTCTTT
CCTCAATGAGTTCCCAGAAGTGGTTCCTTCGTTGGGCCCGGTATCTGCTTGATGTTCCCACTTTCTGTCT
CTGTGGCTCCTCTCTACGGCCATCAGGGTACGCATGCTTGTAAAAACAGTTCCCTCCAAATGGGCAGCTC
CCACGTCCTTCATCAAAATACCTGCACGCCTTGTTGCTCATTGCCTCCTTGTATTTCAGAATGAGTTTCT
GCTTCTCTTCTTTCTCCTCCACCCAGTACTCACTTGGAATGACAAAGTTAGATGTGATCCGGCATTCTGG
GCAGGACTTTATGATCTTGCTCTCAAATTGCTTAGCACTCCTCCACTTGCGAATGCACTTGAGACAGTAG
GTGTGGTTGCAGTTGGAGAGGATCCCGAAGCGGCGCTCACTGGGGTTGGCTTTCTCATAGACCACCTCCA
TGCAGATCCCACACACCATGTCCTTGCTGCGCTGCACGGCAAATGAGAGCTCCATGT
